Addgene plasmid #15559: pcDNA3 Flag PA1
Depositing lab: Kai Ge. Publication: PTIP associates with MLL3- and MLL4-containing histone H3 lysine 4 methyltransferase complex. Cho YW, Hong T, Hong S, Guo H, Yu H, Kim D, Guszczynski T, Dressler GR, Copeland TD, Kalkum M, Ge K. J Biol Chem. 2007 Jul 13. 282(28):20395-406. 10.1074/jbc.M701574200 PubMed 17500065.
Backbone
  Vector backbone: pcDNA3
  Backbone manufacturer: Invitrogen
  Backbone size w/o insert (bp): 5446
  Vector type: Mammalian Expression
  Selectable markers: Neomycin (select with G418)
Growth in bacteria
  Bacterial resistance: Ampicillin, 100 μg/mL
  Growth temperature: 37°C
  Growth strain: DH5alpha
  Copy number: High Copy
Gene/Insert
  Gene/Insert name: PA1
  Species: H. sapiens (human)
  Insert size (bp): 950
  GenBank ID: BC003640
  Entrez Gene: PAGR1 (a.k.a. C16orf53, GAS, PA1)
  Tag / fusion protein: Flag (N terminal on insert)
  Cloning method: Restriction Enzyme; 5′ cloning site BamHI (not destroyed); 3′ cloning site XhoI (not destroyed)
  Sequencing primers: 5′ T7; 3′ SP6
Terms and licenses: Academic/Nonprofit Terms; Industry Terms: Not Available to Industry
How to cite: pcDNA3 Flag PA1 was a gift from Kai Ge (Addgene plasmid # 15559 ; http://n2t.net/addgene:15559 ; RRID:Addgene_15559)
