[The description below was written by a language model from this plasmid's Addgene catalogue record.]
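Description:
pcDNA3 Flag PA1 is a mammalian expression plasmid built on the Invitrogen pcDNA3 backbone (about 5.4 kb without insert) that carries the human PA1 coding sequence, the product of the PAGR1 gene (also known as C16orf53 or GAS). The insert of roughly 950 bp was placed between the BamHI and XhoI sites of the polylinker, both of which remain intact, and it carries a Flag epitope at the N terminus of the protein. The plasmid is maintained in E. coli as a high-copy, ampicillin-selected construct. A neomycin resistance marker allows G418 selection of transfected mammalian cells, so stable lines can be derived as well as transient transfectants.

The record does not list the promoter or a feature table. In the standard pcDNA3 design, however, the cloning site lies downstream of the CMV immediate-early promoter and upstream of a polyadenylation signal, giving strong constitutive expression in many mammalian cell types. The polylinker is flanked by T7 and SP6 sites, consistent with their listing here as the sequencing primers.

The Flag tag allows detection of PA1 by immunoblotting or immunofluorescence with anti-Flag antibodies. It also allows affinity purification or co-immunoprecipitation of PA1 together with its binding partners. The associated publication concerns the association of PTIP with MLL3- and MLL4-containing histone H3 lysine 4 methyltransferase complexes. This suggests the construct was used to express tagged PA1 for studying its interactions within that complex, although the record does not describe specific experiments.
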