>Addgene plasmid #15559 | pcDNA3 Flag PA1 | addgene partial sequence | sequence record 22035 | CMV-F 5'-CGCAAATGGGCGGTAGGCGTG-3'
CTTACTGGCTTATCGAAATTAATACGACTCACTATAGGGAGACCCAAGCTTGGTACCGAGCTCGGATCCT
GGCCACCATGGACTACAAGGACGACGATGACAAGATGTCCCTTGCTCGGGGCCATGGAGACACTGCGGCC
AGTACGGCGGCGCCTCTGTCTGAAGAAGGGGAAGTGACCTCCGGCCTCCAGGCTCTGGCCGTGGAGGATA
CCGGAGGCCCCTCTGCCTCGGCCGGTAAGGCCGAGGACGAGGGGGAAGGAGGCCGAGAGGAGACCGAGCG
TGAGGGGTCCGGGGGCGAGGAGGCGCAGGGAGAAGTCCCCAGCGCTGGGGGAGAAGAGC
